Addgene plasmid #106964: CROPseq-EFS-HypaSpCas9-P2A-EGFP
Purpose: single-vector CROPseq system with high fidelity SpCas9 (HypaSpCas9) for use in the CROPseq CRISPR knockout screen
Depositing lab: Alex Hewitt. Depositing organization: Centre for Eye Research Australia.
Backbone
  Vector backbone: CROPseq-Guide-EFS-SpCas9-P2A-EGFP
  Backbone size w/o insert (bp): 9492
  Total vector size (bp): 13704
  Vector type: Mammalian Expression, Lentiviral, CRISPR
  Selectable markers: EGFP
Growth in bacteria
  Bacterial resistance: Ampicillin, 100 μg/mL
  Growth temperature: 30°C
  Growth strain: NEB Stable
  Copy number: High Copy
Gene/Insert
  Gene/Insert name: HypaSpCas9
  Species: Synthetic; Streptococcus pyogenes
  Insert size (bp): 4212
  Promoter: EFS
  Cloning method: Gibson Cloning
  Sequencing primers: 5′ ACGGGTTTGCCGCCAGAACA
Resource information
  A portion of this plasmid was derived from a plasmid made by: HypaSpCas9 cloned from BPK4410 plasmid (Addgene#101178) from Jennifer Doudna and Keith Joung labs. CROPseq-Guide-EFS-SpCas9-P2A-EGFP backbone (Addgene#99248) used to make this construct was originally derived from the CROPseq-Guide-Puro (Addgene#86708) from Christoph Bock Lab.
Terms and licenses: Academic/Nonprofit Terms; Industry Terms: Not Available to Industry
How to cite: CROPseq-EFS-HypaSpCas9-P2A-EGFP was a gift from Alex Hewitt (Addgene plasmid # 106964 ; http://n2t.net/addgene:106964 ; RRID:Addgene_106964)
