[The description below was written by a language model from this plasmid's Addgene catalogue record and pLannotate feature annotations shown in this document.]
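Description:
CROPseq-EFS-HypaSpCas9-P2A-EGFP is a 13.7 kb third-generation-style lentiviral CRISPR vector that puts both the nuclease and the guide RNA cassette on one plasmid for CROP-seq knockout screens. It was built by Gibson cloning the high-fidelity HypaSpCas9 variant of Streptococcus pyogenes Cas9 into the CROPseq-Guide-EFS-SpCas9-P2A-EGFP backbone, itself a derivative of CROPseq-Guide-Puro. In bacteria it is maintained through a high-copy ColE1/pUC origin and ampicillin resistance. An f1 origin and SV40 origin are also present. There is no drug marker for mammalian cells, so transduced cells are identified by EGFP fluorescence.

The viral genome is transcribed from an RSV promoter fused to a truncated HIV-1 5' LTR, followed by the Ψ packaging signal, RRE and cPPT/CTS, which support packaging, Rev-dependent export and nuclear import. Internally, the EFS (EF-1α core) promoter drives the Cas9 coding sequence. The automated annotation labels this sequence as a Cas9 VQR fragment, but this is a best-match call, and the catalogue record identifies it as HypaSpCas9. A 3xFLAG tag follows, then EGFP, linked by P2A according to the construct name so that both proteins arise from one transcript. A WPRE enhances expression.

The defining CROP-seq feature is that the human U6 promoter and gRNA scaffold sit downstream of the WPRE, within the 3' LTR region. This cassette is therefore copied during reverse transcription, and the guide is also carried in the polyadenylated Pol II transcript, allowing it to be read in single-cell RNA-seq. About 1.9 kb lies between the U6 promoter and the scaffold, including a fragment annotated as deoC1. This is probably a filler to be replaced by guide sequences, although the record does not say so.
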