Features (pLannotate 1.2.2; 32 found; start..end, strand, type, name):
      1..227     +  promoter       RSV promoter: Rous sarcoma virus enhancer/promoter
    228..408     +  LTR            5' LTR (truncated): truncated 5' long terminal repeat (LTR) from HIV-1
    455..580     +  misc_feature   HIV-1 Ψ: packaging signal of human immunodeficiency virus type 1
    564..927     +  CDS            HIV-1 gag (fragment): gag protein from human immunodeficiency virus 1; gag
   1073..1306    +  misc_feature   RRE: The Rev response element (RRE) of HIV-1 allows for Rev-dependent mRNA export from the nucleus to the cytoplasm.
   1716..1833    +  misc_feature   cPPT/CTS: central polypurine tract and central termination sequence of HIV-1
   1899..1965    +  CDS            small t antigen (fragment): SV40 (simian virus 40) small t antigen
   1979..1996    +  CDS            small t antigen (fragment): SV40 (simian virus 40) small t antigen
   2022..2233    +  promoter       EF-1α core promoter: core promoter for human elongation factor EF-1α
   2258..6361    +  CDS            Cas9 VQR (fragment): Streptococcus pyogenes Cas9 endonuclease with the D1135V/R1335Q/T1337R mutations has an altered recognition specificity for the protospacer adjacent motif (PAM) (Kleinstiver et al., 2015)
   6395..6460    +  CDS            3xFLAG: three tandem FLAG® epitope tags, followed by an enterokinase cleavage site
   6535..7252    +  CDS            EGFP (fragment): the original enhanced GFP (Yang et al., 1996) mammalian codon-optimized
   7268..7856    +  misc_feature   WPRE: woodchuck hepatitis virus posttranscriptional regulatory element
   7852..7962    +  CDS            nef (fragment): NEF_HV1LA - Experimental evidence at protein level: Swiss-Prot protein existence level 1. Extracellular Nef protein targets CD4(+) T-lymphocytes for apoptosis by interacting with CXCR4 surface receptors. From Human immunodeficiency virus type 1 group M subtype B (isolate Lai) (HIV-1).
   7982..8008    +  CDS            Rev (fragment): human immunodeficiency virus 1 (HIV-1) Rev protein; rev; enhances nuclear export of unspliced and incompletely spliced viral mRNAs
   8012..8252    +  promoter       U6 promoter: RNA polymerase III promoter for human U6 snRNA
   8438..9097    -  CDS            deoC1: DEOC1_STAAN - Also known as dra. Experimental evidence at protein level: Swiss-Prot protein existence level 1. Catalyzes a reversible aldol reaction between acetaldehyde and D-glyceraldehyde 3-phosphate to generate 2-deoxy-D-ribose 5- phosphate. From Staphylococcus aureus (strain N315).
  10142..10217   +  misc_RNA       gRNA scaffold: guide RNA scaffold for the Streptococcus pyogenes CRISPR/Cas9 system
  10270..10450   +  LTR            5' LTR (truncated): truncated 5' long terminal repeat (LTR) from HIV-1
  10528..10649   +  polyA_signal   SV40 poly(A) signal: SV40 polyadenylation signal
  10689..10824   +  rep_origin     SV40 ori: SV40 origin of replication
  10845..10863   -  promoter       T7 promoter: promoter for bacteriophage T7 RNA polymerase
  10871..11026   +  CDS            lacZα (fragment): LacZα fragment of β-galactosidase; lacZ fragment
  11031..11459   +  rep_origin     f1 ori (sequence partly withheld): f1 bacteriophage origin of replication; arrow indicates direction of (+) strand synthesis
  11512..11616   +  promoter       AmpR promoter: bla
  11617..12477   +  CDS            AmpR: β-lactamase; bla; confers resistance to ampicillin, carbenicillin, and related antibiotics
  12648..13236   +  rep_origin     ori: high-copy-number ColE1/pMB1/pBR322/pUC origin of replication
  13419..13511   +  CDS            lacI (fragment): lac repressor; lacI; The lac repressor binds to the lac operator to inhibit transcription in E. coli. This inhibition can be relieved by adding lactose or isopropyl-β-D-thiogalactopyranoside (IPTG).
  13524..13545   +  protein_bind   CAP binding site: CAP binding activates transcription in the presence of cAMP. E. coli catabolite activator protein
  13560..13590   +  promoter       lac promoter: promoter for the E. coli lac operon
  13594..13616   +  protein_bind   lac operator (fragment): The lac repressor binds to the lac operator to inhibit transcription in E. coli. This inhibition can be relieved by adding lactose or isopropyl-β-D-thiogalactopyranoside (IPTG). lac repressor encoded by lacI
  13659..13677   +  promoter       T3 promoter: promoter for bacteriophage T3 RNA polymerase
>Addgene plasmid #106964 | CROPseq-EFS-HypaSpCas9-P2A-EGFP | addgene full sequence | sequence record 207987 | Addgene NGS Result
TGTAGTCTTATGCAATACTCTTGTAGTCTTGCAACATGGTAACGATGAGTTAGCAACATGCCTTACAAGG
AGAGAAAAAGCACCGTGCATGCCGATTGGTGGAAGTAAGGTGGTACGATCGTGCCTTATTAGGAAGGCAA
CAGACGGGTCTGACATGGATTGGACGAACCACTGAATTGCCGCATTGCAGAGATATTGTATTTAAGTGCC
TAGCTCGATACATAAACGGGTCTCTCTGGTTAGACCAGATCTGAGCCTGGGAGCTCTCTGGCTAACTAGG
GAACCCACTGCTTAAGCCTCAATAAAGCTTGCCTTGAGTGCTTCAAGTAGTGTGTGCCCGTCTGTTGTGT
GACTCTGGTAACTAGAGATCCCTCAGACCCTTTTAGTCAGTGTGGAAAATCTCTAGCAGTGGCGCCCGAA
CAGGGACTTGAAAGCGAAAGGGAAACCAGAGGAGCTCTCTCGACGCAGGACTCGGCTTGCTGAAGCGCGC
ACGGCAAGAGGCGAGGGGCGGCGACTGGTGAGTACGCCAAAAATTTTGACTAGCGGAGGCTAGAAGGAGA
GAGATGGGTGCGAGAGCGTCAGTATTAAGCGGGGGAGAATTAGATCGCGATGGGAAAAAATTCGGTTAAG
GCCAGGGGGAAAGAAAAAATATAAATTAAAACATATAGTATGGGCAAGCAGGGAGCTAGAACGATTCGCA
GTTAATCCTGGCCTGTTAGAAACATCAGAAGGCTGTAGACAAATACTGGGACAGCTACAACCATCCCTTC
AGACAGGATCAGAAGAACTTAGATCATTATATAATACAGTAGCAACCCTCTATTGTGTGCATCAAAGGAT
AGAGATAAAAGACACCAAGGAAGCTTTAGACAAGATAGAGGAAGAGCAAAACAAAAGTAAGACCACCGCA
CAGCAAGCGGCCGCTGATCTTCAGACCTGGAGGAGGAGATATGAGGGACAATTGGAGAAGTGAATTATAT
AAATATAAAGTAGTAAAAATTGAACCATTAGGAGTAGCACCCACCAAGGCAAAGAGAAGAGTGGTGCAGA
GAGAAAAAAGAGCAGTGGGAATAGGAGCTTTGTTCCTTGGGTTCTTGGGAGCAGCAGGAAGCACTATGGG
CGCAGCGTCAATGACGCTGACGGTACAGGCCAGACAATTATTGTCTGGTATAGTGCAGCAGCAGAACAAT
TTGCTGAGGGCTATTGAGGCGCAACAGCATCTGTTGCAACTCACAGTCTGGGGCATCAAGCAGCTCCAGG
CAAGAATCCTGGCTGTGGAAAGATACCTAAAGGATCAACAGCTCCTGGGGATTTGGGGTTGCTCTGGAAA
ACTCATTTGCACCACTGCTGTGCCTTGGAATGCTAGTTGGAGTAATAAATCTCTGGAACAGATTTGGAAT
CACACGACCTGGATGGAGTGGGACAGAGAAATTAACAATTACACAAGCTTAATACACTCCTTAATTGAAG
AATCGCAAAACCAGCAAGAAAAGAATGAACAAGAATTATTGGAATTAGATAAATGGGCAAGTTTGTGGAA
TTGGTTTAACATAACAAATTGGCTGTGGTATATAAAATTATTCATAATGATAGTAGGAGGCTTGGTAGGT
TTAAGAATAGTTTTTGCTGTACTTTCTATAGTGAATAGAGTTAGGCAGGGATATTCACCATTATCGTTTC
AGAATCTTGAGACAAATGGCAGTATTCATCCACAATTTTAAAAGAAAAGGGGGGATTGGGGGGTACAGTG
CAGGGGAAAGAATAGTAGACATAATAGCAACAGACATACAAACTAAAGAATTACAAAAACAAATTACAAA
AATTCAAAATTTTCGGGTTTATTACAGGGACAGCAGAGATCCACTTTGGCGCCGGCTCGAGGGGGCCCGG
GTGCAAAGATGGATAAAGTTTTAAACAGAGAGGAATCTTTGCAGCTAATGGACCTTCTAGGTCTTGAAAG
GAGTGGGAATTGGCTCCGTAGGTCTTGAAAGGAGTGGGAATTGGCTCCGGTGCCCGTCAGTGGGCAGAGC
GCACATCGCCCACAGTCCCCGAGAAGTTGGGGGGAGGGGTCGGCAATTGATCCGGTGCCTAGAGAAGGTG
GCGCGGGGTAAACTGGGAAAGTGATGTCGTGTACTGGCTCCGCCTTTTTCCCGAGGGTGGGGGAGAACCG
TATATAAGTGCAGTAGTCGCCGTGAACGTTCTTTTTCGCAACGGGTTTGCCGCCAGAACACAGGACCGGT
TCTAGAGCGCTGCCACCATGGATAAAAAGTATTCTATTGGTTTAGACATCGGCACTAATTCCGTTGGATG
GGCTGTCATAACCGATGAATACAAAGTACCTTCAAAGAAATTTAAGGTGTTGGGGAACACAGACCGTCAT
TCGATTAAAAAGAATCTTATCGGTGCCCTCCTATTCGATAGTGGCGAAACGGCAGAGGCGACTCGCCTGA
AACGAACCGCTCGGAGAAGGTATACACGTCGCAAGAACCGAATATGTTACTTACAAGAAATTTTTAGCAA
TGAGATGGCCAAAGTTGACGATTCTTTCTTTCACCGTTTGGAAGAGTCCTTCCTTGTCGAAGAGGACAAG
AAACATGAACGGCACCCCATCTTTGGAAACATAGTAGATGAGGTGGCATATCATGAAAAGTACCCAACGA
TTTATCACCTCAGAAAAAAGCTAGTTGACTCAACTGATAAAGCGGACCTGAGGTTAATCTACTTGGCTCT
TGCCCATATGATAAAGTTCCGTGGGCACTTTCTCATTGAGGGTGATCTAAATCCGGACAACTCGGATGTC
GACAAACTGTTCATCCAGTTAGTACAAACCTATAATCAGTTGTTTGAAGAGAACCCTATAAATGCAAGTG
GCGTGGATGCGAAGGCTATTCTTAGCGCCCGCCTCTCTAAATCCCGACGGCTAGAAAACCTGATCGCACA
ATTACCCGGAGAGAAGAAAAATGGGTTGTTCGGTAACCTTATAGCGCTCTCACTAGGCCTGACACCAAAT
TTTAAGTCGAACTTCGACTTAGCTGAAGATGCCAAATTGCAGCTTAGTAAGGACACGTACGATGACGATC
TCGACAATCTACTGGCACAAATTGGAGATCAGTATGCGGACTTATTTTTGGCTGCCAAAAACCTTAGCGA
TGCAATCCTCCTATCTGACATACTGAGAGTTAATACTGAGATTACCAAGGCGCCGTTATCCGCTTCAATG
ATCAAAAGGTACGATGAACATCACCAAGACTTGACACTTCTCAAGGCCCTAGTCCGTCAGCAACTGCCTG
AGAAATATAAGGAAATATTCTTTGATCAGTCGAAAAACGGGTACGCAGGTTATATTGACGGCGGAGCGAG
TCAAGAGGAATTCTACAAGTTTATCAAACCCATATTAGAGAAGATGGATGGGACGGAAGAGTTGCTTGTA
AAACTCAATCGCGAAGATCTACTGCGAAAGCAGCGGACTTTCGACAACGGTAGCATTCCACATCAAATCC
ACTTAGGCGAATTGCATGCTATACTTAGAAGGCAGGAGGATTTTTATCCGTTCCTCAAAGACAATCGTGA
AAAGATTGAGAAAATCCTAACCTTTCGCATACCTTACTATGTGGGACCCCTGGCCCGAGGGAACTCTCGG
TTCGCATGGATGACAAGAAAGTCCGAAGAAACGATTACTCCATGGAATTTTGAGGAAGTTGTCGATAAAG
GTGCGTCAGCTCAATCGTTCATCGAGAGGATGACCAACTTTGACAAGAATTTACCGAACGAAAAAGTATT
GCCTAAGCACAGTTTACTTTACGAGTATTTCACAGTGTACAATGAACTCACGAAAGTTAAGTATGTCACT
GAGGGCATGCGTAAACCCGCCTTTCTAAGCGGAGAACAGAAGAAAGCAATAGTAGATCTGTTATTCAAGA
CCAACCGCAAAGTGACAGTTAAGCAATTGAAAGAGGACTACTTTAAGAAAATTGAATGCTTCGATTCTGT
CGAGATCTCCGGGGTAGAAGATCGATTTAATGCGTCACTTGGTACGTATCATGACCTCCTAAAGATAATT
AAAGATAAGGACTTCCTGGATAACGAAGAGAATGAAGATATCTTAGAAGATATAGTGTTGACTCTTACCC
TCTTTGAAGATCGGGAAATGATTGAGGAAAGACTAAAAACATACGCTCACCTGTTCGACGATAAGGTTAT
GAAACAGTTAAAGAGGCGTCGCTATACGGGCTGGGGACGATTGTCGCGGAAACTTATCAACGGGATAAGA
GACAAGCAAAGTGGTAAAACTATTCTCGATTTTCTAAAGAGCGACGGCTTCGCCAATAGGGCCTTTGCAG
CCCTGATCGCTGATGACTCTTTAACCTTCAAAGAGGATATACAAAAGGCACAGGTTTCCGGACAAGGGGA
CTCATTGCACGAACATATTGCGAATCTTGCTGGTTCGCCAGCCATCAAAAAGGGCATACTCCAGACAGTC
AAAGTAGTGGATGAGCTAGTTAAGGTCATGGGACGTCACAAACCGGAAAACATTGTAATCGAGATGGCAC
GCGAAAATCAAACGACTCAGAAGGGGCAAAAAAACAGTCGAGAGCGGATGAAGAGAATAGAAGAGGGTAT
TAAAGAACTGGGCAGCCAGATCTTAAAGGAGCATCCTGTGGAAAATACCCAATTGCAGAACGAGAAACTT
TACCTCTATTACCTACAAAATGGAAGGGACATGTATGTTGATCAGGAACTGGACATAAACCGTTTATCTG
ATTACGACGTCGATCACATTGTACCCCAATCCTTTTTGAAGGACGATTCAATCGACAATAAAGTGCTTAC
ACGCTCGGATAAGAACCGAGGGAAAAGTGACAATGTTCCAAGCGAGGAAGTCGTAAAGAAAATGAAGAAC
TATTGGCGGCAGCTCCTAAATGCGAAACTGATAACGCAAAGAAAGTTCGATAACTTAACTAAAGCTGAGA
GGGGTGGCTTGTCTGAACTTGACAAGGCCGGATTTATTAAACGTCAGCTCGTGGAAACCCGCCAAATCAC
AAAGCATGTTGCACAGATACTAGATTCCCGAATGAATACGAAATACGACGAGAACGATAAGCTGATTCGG
GAAGTCAAAGTAATCACTTTAAAGTCAAAATTGGTGTCGGACTTCAGAAAGGATTTTCAATTCTATAAAG
TTAGGGAGATAAATAACTACCACCATGCGCACGACGCTTATCTTAATGCCGTCGTAGGGACCGCACTCAT
TAAGAAATACCCGAAGCTAGAAAGTGAGTTTGTGTATGGTGATTACAAAGTTTATGACGTCCGTAAGATG
ATCGCGAAAAGCGAACAGGAGATAGGCAAGGCTACAGCCAAATACTTCTTTTATTCTAACATTATGAATT
TCTTTAAGACGGAAATCACTCTGGCAAACGGAGAGATACGCAAACGACCTTTAATTGAAACCAATGGGGA
GACAGGTGAAATCGTATGGGATAAGGGCCGGGACTTCGCGACGGTGAGAAAAGTTTTGTCCATGCCCCAA
GTCAACATAGTAAAGAAAACTGAGGTGCAGACCGGAGGGTTTTCAAAGGAATCGATTCTTCCAAAAAGGA
ATAGTGATAAGCTCATCGCTCGTAAAAAGGACTGGGACCCGAAAAAGTACGGTGGCTTCGATAGCCCTAC
AGTTGCCTATTCTGTCCTAGTAGTGGCAAAAGTTGAGAAGGGAAAATCCAAGAAACTGAAGTCAGTCAAA
GAATTATTGGGGATAACGATTATGGAGCGCTCGTCTTTTGAAAAGAACCCCATCGACTTCCTTGAGGCGA
AAGGTTACAAGGAAGTAAAAAAGGATCTCATAATTAAACTACCAAAGTATAGTCTGTTTGAGTTAGAAAA
TGGCCGAAAACGGATGTTGGCTAGCGCCGGAGAGCTTCAAAAGGGGAACGAACTCGCACTACCGTCTAAA
TACGTGAATTTCCTGTATTTAGCGTCCCATTACGAGAAGTTGAAAGGTTCACCTGAAGATAACGAACAGA
AGCAACTTTTTGTTGAGCAGCACAAACATTATCTCGACGAAATCATAGAGCAAATTTCGGAATTCAGTAA
GAGAGTCATCCTAGCTGATGCCAATCTGGACAAAGTATTAAGCGCATACAACAAGCACAGGGATAAACCC
ATACGTGAGCAGGCGGAAAATATTATCCATTTGTTTACTCTTACCAACCTCGGCGCTCCAGCCGCATTCA
AGTATTTTGACACAACGATAGATCGCAAACGATACACTTCTACCAAGGAGGTGCTAGACGCGACACTGAT
TCACCAATCCATCACGGGATTATATGAAACTCGGATAGATTTGTCACAGCTTGGGGGTGACGGATCCCCC
AAGAAGAAGAGGAAAGTCTCGAGCGACTACAAAGACCATGACGGTGATTATAAAGATCATGACATCGATT
ACAAGGATGACGATGACAAGGCTGCAGGAGGATCCGGCGCAACAAACTTCTCTCTGCTGAAACAAGCCGG
AGATGTCGAAGAGAATCCTGGACCGGTGAGCAAGGGCGAGGAGCTGTTCACCGGGGTGGTGCCCATCCTG
GTCGAGCTGGACGGCGACGTAAACGGCCACAAGTTCAGCGTGTCTGGCGAGGGCGAGGGCGATGCCACCT
ACGGCAAGCTGACCCTGAAGTTCATCTGCACCACCGGCAAGCTGCCCGTGCCCTGGCCCACCCTCGTGAC
CACCCTGACCTACGGCGTGCAGTGCTTCAGCCGCTACCCCGACCACATGAAGCAGCACGACTTCTTCAAG
TCCGCCATGCCCGAAGGCTACGTCCAGGAGCGCACCATCTTCTTCAAGGACGACGGCAACTACAAGACCC
GCGCCGAGGTGAAGTTCGAGGGCGACACCCTGGTGAACCGCATCGAGCTGAAGGGCATCGACTTCAAGGA
GGACGGCAACATCCTGGGGCACAAGCTGGAGTACAACTACAACAGCCACAACGTCTATATCATGGCCGAC
AAGCAGAAGAACGGCATCAAGGCGAACTTCAAGATCCGCCACAACATCGAGGACGGCAGCGTGCAGCTCG
CCGACCACTACCAGCAGAACACCCCCATCGGCGACGGCCCCGTGCTGCTGCCCGACAACCACTACCTGAG
CACCCAGTCCGCCCTGAGCAAAGACCCCAACGAGAAGCGCGATCACATGGTCCTGCTGGAGTTCGTGACC
GCCGCCGGGATCACTCTCGGCATGGACGAGCTGTACAAGTAAACGCGTTAAGTCGACAATCAACCTCTGG
ATTACAAAATTTGTGAAAGATTGACTGGTATTCTTAACTATGTTGCTCCTTTTACGCTATGTGGATACGC
TGCTTTAATGCCTTTGTATCATGCTATTGCTTCCCGTATGGCTTTCATTTTCTCCTCCTTGTATAAATCC
TGGTTGCTGTCTCTTTATGAGGAGTTGTGGCCCGTTGTCAGGCAACGTGGCGTGGTGTGCACTGTGTTTG
CTGACGCAACCCCCACTGGTTGGGGCATTGCCACCACCTGTCAGCTCCTTTCCGGGACTTTCGCTTTCCC
CCTCCCTATTGCCACGGCGGAACTCATCGCCGCCTGCCTTGCCCGCTGCTGGACAGGGGCTCGGCTGTTG
GGCACTGACAATTCCGTGGTGTTGTCGGGGAAATCATCGTCCTTTCCTTGGCTGCTCGCCTGTGTTGCCA
CCTGGATTCTGCGCGGGACGTCCTTCTGCTACGTCCCTTCGGCCCTCAATCCAGCGGACCTTCCTTCCCG
CGGCCTGCTGCCGGCTCTGCGGCCTCTTCCGCGTCTTCGCCTTCGCCCTCAGACGAGTCGGATCTCCCTT
TGGGCCGCCTCCCCGCGTCGACTTTAAGACCAATGACTTACAAGGCAGCTGTAGATCTTAGCCACTTTTT
AAAAGAAAAGGGGGGACTGGAAGGGCTAATTCACTCCCAACGAAGACAAGATTTCACCATTATCGTTTCA
GACCCACCTCCCAACCCCGAGGGGACCCAGAGAGGGCCTATTTCCCATGATTCCTTCATATTTGCATATA
CGATACAAGGCTGTTAGAGAGATAATTAGAATTAATTTGACTGTAAACACAAAGATATTAGTACAAAATA
CGTGACGTAGAAAGTAATAATTTCTTGGGTAGTTTGCAGTTTTAAAATTATGTTTTAAAATGGACTATCA
TATGCTTACCGTAACTTGAAAGTATTTCGATTTCTTGGCTTTATATATCTTGTGGAAAGGACGAAACACC
GGAGACGGTTGTAAATGAGCACACAAAATACACATGCTAAAATATTATATTCTATGACCTTTATAAAATC
AACCAAAATCTTCTTTTTAATAACTTTAGTATCAATAATTAGAATTTTTATGTTCCTTTTTGCAAACTTT
TAATAAAAATGAGCAAAATAAAAAAACGCTAGTTTTAGTAACTCGCGTTGTTTTCTTCACCTTTAATAAT
AGCTACTCCACCACTTGTTCCTAAGCGGTCAGCTCCTGCTTCAATCATTTTTTGAGCATCTTCAAATGTT
CTAACTCCACCAGCTGCTTTAACTAAAGCATTGTCTTTAACAACTGACTTCATTAGTTTAACATCTTCAA
ATGTTGCACCTGATTTTGAAAATCCTGTTGATGTTTTAACAAATTCTAATCCAGCTTCAACAGCTATTTC
ACAAGCTTTCATGATTTCTTCTTTTGTTAATAAACAATTTTCCATAATACATTTAACAACATGTGATCCA
GCTGCTTTTTTTACAGCTTTCATGTCTTCTAAAACTAATTCATAATTTTTGTCTTTTAATGCACCAATAT
TTAATACCATATCAATTTCTGTTGCACCATCTTTAATTGCTTCAGAAACTTCGAATGCTTTTGTAGCTGT
TGTGCATGCACCTAGAGGAAAACCTACAACATTTGTTATTCCTACATTTGTGCCTTTTAATAATTCTTTA
CAATAGCTTGTTCAATATGAATTAACACAAACTGTTGCAAAATCAAATTCAATTGCTTCATCACATAATT
GTTTAATTTCAGCTTTCGTAGCATCTTGTTTTAATAATGTGTGATCTATATATTTGTTTAGTTTCATTTT
TTCTCCTATATATTCATTTTTAATTTTAATTCTTTAATAATTTCGTCTACTTTAACTTTAGCGTTTTGAA
CAGATTCACCAACACCTATAAAATAAATTTTTAGTTTAGGTTCAGTTCCACTTGGGCGAACAGCAAATCA
TGACTTATCTTCTAAATAAAATTTTAGTAAGTCTTGTCCTGGCATATTATACATTCCATCGATGTAGTCT
TCAACATTAACAACTTTAAGTCCAGCAATTTGAGTTAAGGGTGTTGCTCTCAATGATTTCATTAATGGTT
CAATTTTTAATTTCTTTTCTTCTGGTTTAAAATTCAAGTTTAAAGTGAAAGTGTAATATGCACCCATTTC
TTTAAATAAATCTTCTAAATAGTCTACTAATGTTTTATTTTGTTTTTTATAAAATCAAGCAGCCTCTGCT
ATTAATATAGAAGCTTGTATTCCATCTTTATCTCTAGCTGAGTCATCAATTACATATCCATAACTTTCTT
CATAAGCAAAAACAAAATTTAATCCGTTATCTTCTTCTTTAGCAATTTCTCTACCCATTCATTTAAATCC
AGTTAAAGTTTTTACAATATTAACTCCATATTTTTCATGAGCGATTCTATCACCCAAATCACTTGTTACA
AAACTTGAATATAGAGCCGGATTTTTTGGAATGCTATTTAAGCGTTTTAGATTTGATAATTTTCAATCAA
TTAAAATTGGTCCTGTTTGATTTCCATCTAATCTTACAAAATGACCATCATGTTTTATTGCCATTCCAAA
TCTGTCAGCATCTGGGTCATTCATAATAATAATATCTGCATCATGTTTAATACCATATTCAAGCGGTATT
TTTCATGCAGGATCAAATTCTGGATTTGGATTTACAACATTTTTAAATGTTTCATCTTCAAATGCATGCT
CTTCAACCTCAATAACGTTATATCCTGATTCACGTAATATTTTTGGGGTAAATTTAGTTCCTGTTCCATT
AACTGCGCTAAAAATAATTTTTAAATCTTTTTTAGCTTCTTGCTCTTTTTTGTACGTCTCTGTTTTAGAG
CTAGAAATAGCAAGTTAAAATAAGGCTAGTCCGTTATCAACTTGAAAAAGTGGCACCGAGTCGGTGCTTT
TTTAAGCTTGGCGTAACTAGATCTTGAGACACTGCTTTTTGCTTGTACTGGGTCTCTCTGGTTAGACCAG
ATCTGAGCCTGGGAGCTCTCTGGCTAACTAGGGAACCCACTGCTTAAGCCTCAATAAAGCTTGCCTTGAG
TGCTTCAAGTAGTGTGTGCCCGTCTGTTGTGTGACTCTGGTAACTAGAGATCCCTCAGACCCTTTTAGTC
AGTGTGGAAAATCTCTAGCAGTACGTATAGTAGTTCATGTCATCTTATTATTCAGTATTTATAACTTGCA
AAGAAATGAATATCAGAGAGTGAGAGGAACTTGTTTATTGCAGCTTATAATGGTTACAAATAAAGCAATA
GCATCACAAATTTCACAAATAAAGCATTTTTTTCACTGCATTCTAGTTGTGGTTTGTCCAAACTCATCAA
TGTATCTTATCATGTCTGGCTCTAGCTATCCCGCCCCTAACTCCGCCCATCCCGCCCCTAACTCCGCCCA
GTTCCGCCCATTCTCCGCCCCATGGCTGACTAATTTTTTTTATTTATGCAGAGGCCGAGGCCGCCTCGGC
CTCTGAGCTATTCCAGAAGTAGTGAGGAGGCTTTTTTGGAGGCCTAGGGACGTACCCAATTCGCCCTATA
GTGAGTCGTATTACGCGCGCTCACTGGCCGTCGTTTTACAACGTCGTGACTGGGAAAACCCTGGCGTTAC
CCAACTTAATCGCCTTGCAGCACATCCCCCTTTCGCCAGCTGGCGTAATAGCGAAGAGGCCCGCACCGAT
CGCCCTTCCCAACAGTTGCGCAGCCTGAATGGCGAATGGG
[124 nt withheld, positions 11031-11154]
C
[91 nt withheld, positions 11156-11246]
A
[49 nt withheld, positions 11248-11296]
CCTTTGACGTTGGAGTCCACGTTCTTT
[37 nt withheld, positions 11324-11360]
ACCCTATCTCGGTCTATTCTTTTGATTTATAAGGGATTTTGCCGATTTCGGCCTATTGGTTAAAAAATGA
GCTGATTTAACAAAAATTTAACGCGAATTTTAACAAAATATTAACGCTTACAATTTAGGTGGCACTTTTC
GGGGAAATGTGCGCGGAACCCCTATTTGTTTATTTTTCTAAATACATTCAAATATGTATCCGCTCATGAG
ACAATAACCCTGATAAATGCTTCAATAATATTGAAAAAGGAAGAGTATGAGTATTCAACATTTCCGTGTC
GCCCTTATTCCCTTTTTTGCGGCATTTTGCCTTCCTGTTTTTGCTCACCCAGAAACGCTGGTGAAAGTAA
AAGATGCTGAAGATCAGTTGGGTGCACGAGTGGGTTACATCGAACTGGATCTCAACAGCGGTAAGATCCT
TGAGAGTTTTCGCCCCGAAGAACGTTTTCCAATGATGAGCACTTTTAAAGTTCTGCTATGTGGCGCGGTA
TTATCCCGTATTGACGCCGGGCAAGAGCAACTCGGTCGCCGCATACACTATTCTCAGAATGACTTGGTTG
AGTACTCACCAGTCACAGAAAAGCATCTTACGGATGGCATGACAGTAAGAGAATTATGCAGTGCTGCCAT
AACCATGAGTGATAACACTGCGGCCAACTTACTTCTGACAACGATCGGAGGACCGAAGGAGCTAACCGCT
TTTTTGCACAACATGGGGGATCATGTAACTCGCCTTGATCGTTGGGAACCGGAGCTGAATGAAGCCATAC
CAAACGACGAGCGTGACACCACGATGCCTGTAGCAATGGCAACAACGTTGCGCAAACTATTAACTGGCGA
ACTACTTACTCTAGCTTCCCGGCAACAATTAATAGACTGGATGGAGGCGGATAAAGTTGCAGGACCACTT
CTGCGCTCGGCCCTTCCGGCTGGCTGGTTTATTGCTGATAAATCTGGAGCCGGTGAGCGTGGGTCTCGCG
GTATCATTGCAGCACTGGGGCCAGATGGTAAGCCCTCCCGTATCGTAGTTATCTACACGACGGGGAGTCA
GGCAACTATGGATGAACGAAATAGACAGATCGCTGAGATAGGTGCCTCACTGATTAAGCATTGGTAACTG
TCAGACCAAGTTTACTCATATATACTTTAGATTGATTTAAAACTTCATTTTTAATTTAAAAGGATCTAGG
TGAAGATCCTTTTTGATAATCTCATGACCAAAATCCCTTAACGTGAGTTTTCGTTCCACTGAGCGTCAGA
CCCCGTAGAAAAGATCAAAGGATCTTCTTGAGATCCTTTTTTTCTGCGCGTAATCTGCTGCTTGCAAACA
AAAAAACCACCGCTACCAGCGGTGGTTTGTTTGCCGGATCAAGAGCTACCAACTCTTTTTCCGAAGGTAA
CTGGCTTCAGCAGAGCGCAGATACCAAATACTGTTCTTCTAGTGTAGCCGTAGTTAGGCCACCACTTCAA
GAACTCTGTAGCACCGCCTACATACCTCGCTCTGCTAATCCTGTTACCAGTGGCTGCTGCCAGTGGCGAT
AAGTCGTGTCTTACCGGGTTGGACTCAAGACGATAGTTACCGGATAAGGCGCAGCGGTCGGGCTGAACGG
GGGGTTCGTGCACACAGCCCAGCTTGGAGCGAACGACCTACACCGAACTGAGATACCTACAGCGTGAGCT
ATGAGAAAGCGCCACGCTTCCCGAAGGGAGAAAGGCGGACAGGTATCCGGTAAGCGGCAGGGTCGGAACA
GGAGAGCGCACGAGGGAGCTTCCAGGGGGAAACGCCTGGTATCTTTATAGTCCTGTCGGGTTTCGCCACC
TCTGACTTGAGCGTCGATTTTTGTGATGCTCGTCAGGGGGGCGGAGCCTATGGAAAAACGCCAGCAACGC
GGCCTTTTTACGGTTCCTGGCCTTTTGCTGGCCTTTTGCTCACATGTTCTTTCCTGCGTTATCCCCTGAT
TCTGTGGATAACCGTATTACCGCCTTTGAGTGAGCTGATACCGCTCGCCGCAGCCGAACGACCGAGCGCA
GCGAGTCAGTGAGCGAGGAAGCGGAAGAGCGCCCAATACGCAAACCGCCTCTCCCCGCGCGTTGGCCGAT
TCATTAATGCAGCTGGCACGACAGGTTTCCCGACTGGAAAGCGGGCAGTGAGCGCAACGCAATTAATGTG
AGTTAGCTCACTCATTAGGCACCCCAGGCTTTACACTTTATGCTTCCGGCTCGTATGTTGTGTGGAATTG
TGAGCGGATAACAATTTCACACAGGAAACAGCTATGACCATGATTACGCCAAGCGCGCAATTAACCCTCA
CTAAAGGGAACAAAAGCTGGAGCTGCAAGCTTAA
